Addgene plasmid #1429: pICT19h
Purpose: (Empty Backbone)
Depositing lab: Andrew Fire. Depositing organization: Carnegie Institution for Science.
Backbone
  Vector backbone: Unknown
  Backbone size (bp): 3042
  Vector type: Worm Expression
Growth in bacteria
  Bacterial resistance: Ampicillin, 100 μg/mL
  Growth temperature: 37°C
  Growth strain: DH5alpha
  Copy number: Unknown
Gene/Insert
  Gene/Insert name: None
  Tag / fusion protein: lacZN, SupTrp3', SupTrp5'
  Cloning method: Restriction Enzyme
Terms and licenses: Academic/Nonprofit Terms; Industry Terms: Not Available to Industry
Depositor comments: See Fire Lab Vector Kit Documentation 1995. Fire Lab Miniprep Number pICT19H, Ligation number NONE.
How to cite: pICT19h was a gift from Andrew Fire (Addgene plasmid # 1429 ; http://n2t.net/addgene:1429 ; RRID:Addgene_1429)
