[The description below was written by a language model from this plasmid's Addgene catalogue record and pLannotate feature annotations shown in this document.]
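Description:
pICT19h is a small (3,042 bp) empty-backbone plasmid from a 1995 C. elegans vector kit, catalogued as a worm expression vector. The parental backbone is recorded as unknown, although the annotated features point to a pBR322/pUC-type bacterial scaffold. It carries a high-copy ColE1/pMB1-family origin of replication, and an AmpR (β-lactamase) gene with its own promoter provides ampicillin selection in E. coli. Only fragments of the bom mobilisation region and of rop remain. The catalogue lists copy number as unknown.

No gene insert is recorded. The elements listed in the tag field are lacZN, SupTrp5' and SupTrp3', and the feature table broadly matches them. It shows a bacterial lac regulatory region (a remnant of lacI, the CAP binding site, the lac promoter and the lac operator) on the same strand as a tRNA-like gene and, beyond it, a fragment of the lacZα coding sequence. The tRNA sits between the lac control elements and the lacZα fragment, so it appears to have been placed within the amino-terminal lacZ region. The SupTrp5' and SupTrp3' labels plausibly refer to the sequences flanking this tRNA. Their names suggest a tryptophan suppressor tRNA, which could act as a genetic marker, but the record does not say this explicitly or identify the tRNA's origin.

No worm promoter, 3' UTR or reporter for expression in the animal is annotated. The plasmid is therefore best seen as a cloning or marker-carrying backbone into which other fragments are inserted by restriction enzyme cloning. The kit documentation cited in the record is the source for its intended use.
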