Features (pLannotate 1.2.2; 11 found; start..end, strand, type, name):
    137..236     +  misc_feature   bom (fragment): basis of mobility region from pBR322
    242..396     -  CDS            lacZα (fragment): LacZα fragment of β-galactosidase; lacZ fragment
    701..772     -  ncRNA          tRNA: Accession: RF00005 - tRNA
    845..861     -  protein_bind   lac operator: The lac repressor binds to the lac operator to inhibit transcription in E. coli. This inhibition can be relieved by adding lactose or isopropyl-β-D-thiogalactopyranoside (IPTG). lac repressor encoded by lacI
    869..899     -  promoter       lac promoter: promoter for the E. coli lac operon
    914..935     -  protein_bind   CAP binding site: CAP binding activates transcription in the presence of cAMP. E. coli catabolite activator protein
    948..1040    -  CDS            lacI (fragment): lac repressor; lacI; The lac repressor binds to the lac operator to inhibit transcription in E. coli. This inhibition can be relieved by adding lactose or isopropyl-β-D-thiogalactopyranoside (IPTG).
   1223..1811    -  rep_origin     ori: high-copy-number ColE1/pMB1/pBR322/pUC origin of replication
   1982..2842    -  CDS            AmpR: β-lactamase; bla; confers resistance to ampicillin, carbenicillin, and related antibiotics
   2843..2947    -  promoter       AmpR promoter: bla
   3042..35      +  CDS            rop (fragment) (across the origin): Rop protein, which maintains plasmids at low copy number; rop
>Addgene plasmid #1429 | pICT19h | depositor full sequence | sequence record 40 | Author sequence
TCGCGCGTTTCGGTGATGACGGTGAAAACCTCTGACACATGCAGCTCCCGGAGACGGTCACAGCTTGTCT
GTAAGCGGATGCCGGGAGCAGACAAGCCCGTCAGGGCGCGTCAGCGGGTGTTGGCGGGTGTCGGGGCTGG
CTTAACTATGCGGCATCAGAGCAGATTGTACTGAGAGTGCACCATATGCGGTGTGAAATACCGCACAGAT
GCGTAAGGAGAAAATACCGCATCAGGCGCCATTCGCCATTCAGGCTGCGCAACTGTTGGGAAGGGCGATC
GGTGCGGGCCTCTTCGCTATTACGCCAGCTGGCGAAAGGGGGATGTGCTGCAAGGCGATTAAGTTGGGTA
ACGCCAGGGTTTTCCCAGTCACGACGTTGTAAAACGACGGCCAGTGCCAAGCTTTCGCGAGCTCGAGATC
TAGATACAATTTTCAGAATACGTTTTTTGTGGGCTTGGGTATATTGTTTTTAATGTTATACTTGCAGTCG
TGAAATTTGATTTTCAAATTTGTAGAAAAATCAAGAAAATAATTGCAACATTCGCTTGTGTCAAAAACCA
ATTTCAACAAATTTTCGTGTGAGAAATACATTACCAGAAGGCATTTTTTCACACGATTAGCATTTTGGAC
TACTTTATTAAATTTTTGCGTGTAATTTTGAATTAAATTGTATTATATTACTACTTAAAAAACAAAAAAT
TTGACCACTGAGCGGATCGAACGCCCAACCTTTCGATCTAGAGTCGAACGCGCTACCATTGCGCCAAGCA
GTCATGTTATTCTCTCTTGTCGACCTGCAGCCAAGCTTGGCGTAATCATGGTCATAGCTGTTTCCTGTGT
GAAATTGTTATCCGCTCACAATTCCACACAACATACGAGCCGGAAGCATAAAGTGTAAAGCCTGGGGTGC
CTAATGAGTGAGCTAACTCACATTAATTGCGTTGCGCTCACTGCCCGCTTTCCAGTCGGGAAACCTGTCG
TGCCAGCTGCATTAATGAATCGGCCAACGCGCGGGGAGAGGCGGTTTGCGTATTGGGCGCTCTTCCGCTT
CCTCGCTCACTGACTCGCTGCGCTCGGTCGTTCGGCTGCGGCGAGCGGTATCAGCTCACTCAAAGGCGGT
AATACGGTTATCCACAGAATCAGGGGATAACGCAGGAAAGAACATGTGAGCAAAAGGCCAGCAAAAGGCC
AGGAACCGTAAAAAGGCCGCGTTGCTGGCGTTTTTCCATAGGCTCCGCCCCCCTGACGAGCATCACAAAA
ATCGACGCTCAAGTCAGAGGTGGCGAAACCCGACAGGACTATAAAGATACCAGGCGTTTCCCCCTGGAAG
CTCCCTCGTGCGCTCTCCTGTTCCGACCCTGCCGCTTACCGGATACCTGTCCGCCTTTCTCCCTTCGGGA
AGCGTGGCGCTTTCTCATAGCTCACGCTGTAGGTATCTCAGTTCGGTGTAGGTCGTTCGCTCCAAGCTGG
GCTGTGTGCACGAACCCCCCGTTCAGCCCGACCGCTGCGCCTTATCCGGTAACTATCGTCTTGAGTCCAA
CCCGGTAAGACACGACTTATCGCCACTGGCAGCAGCCACTGGTAACAGGATTAGCAGAGCGAGGTATGTA
GGCGGTGCTACAGAGTTCTTGAAGTGGTGGCCTAACTACGGCTACACTAGAAGGACAGTATTTGGTATCT
GCGCTCTGCTGAAGCCAGTTACCTTCGGAAAAAGAGTTGGTAGCTCTTGATCCGGCAAACAAACCACCGC
TGGTAGCGGTGGTTTTTTTGTTTGCAAGCAGCAGATTACGCGCAGAAAAAAAGGATCTCAAGAAGATCCT
TTGATCTTTTCTACGGGGTCTGACGCTCAGTGGAACGAAAACTCACGTTAAGGGATTTTGGTCATGAGAT
TATCAAAAAGGATCTTCACCTAGATCCTTTTAAATTAAAAATGAAGTTTTAAATCAATCTAAAGTATATA
TGAGTAAACTTGGTCTGACAGTTACCAATGCTTAATCAGTGAGGCACCTATCTCAGCGATCTGTCTATTT
CGTTCATCCATAGTTGCCTGACTCCCCGTCGTGTAGATAACTACGATACGGGAGGGCTTACCATCTGGCC
CCAGTGCTGCAATGATACCGCGAGACCCACGCTCACCGGCTCCAGATTTATCAGCAATAAACCAGCCAGC
CGGAAGGGCCGAGCGCAGAAGTGGTCCTGCAACTTTATCCGCCTCCATCCAGTCTATTAATTGTTGCCGG
GAAGCTAGAGTAAGTAGTTCGCCAGTTAATAGTTTGCGCAACGTTGTTGCCATTGCTACAGGCATCGTGG
TGTCACGCTCGTCGTTTGGTATGGCTTCATTCAGCTCCGGTTCCCAACGATCAAGGCGAGTTACATGATC
CCCCATGTTGTGCAAAAAAGCGGTTAGCTCCTTCGGTCCTCCGATCGTTGTCAGAAGTAAGTTGGCCGCA
GTGTTATCACTCATGGTTATGGCAGCACTGCATAATTCTCTTACTGTCATGCCATCCGTAAGATGCTTTT
CTGTGACTGGTGAGTACTCAACCAAGTCATTCTGAGAATAGTGTATGCGGCGACCGAGTTGCTCTTGCCC
GGCGTCAATACGGGATAATACCGCGCCACATAGCAGAACTTTAAAAGTGCTCATCATTGGAAAACGTTCT
TCGGGGCGAAAACTCTCAAGGATCTTACCGCTGTTGAGATCCAGTTCGATGTAACCCACTCGTGCACCCA
ACTGATCTTCAGCATCTTTTACTTTCACCAGCGTTTCTGGGTGAGCAAAAACAGGAAGGCAAAATGCCGC
AAAAAAGGGAATAAGGGCGACACGGAAATGTTGAATACTCATACTCTTCCTTTTTCAATATTATTGAAGC
ATTTATCAGGGTTATTGTCTCATGAGCGGATACATATTTGAATGTATTTAGAAAAATAAACAAATAGGGG
TTCCGCGCACATTTCCCCGAAAAGTGCCACCTGACGTCTAAGAAACCATTATTATCATGACATTAACCTA
TAAAAATAGGCGTATCACGAGGCCCTTTCGTC
