>Addgene plasmid #1429 | pICT19h | addgene partial sequence | sequence record 16559 | 1429_m13reverse
GGGCAGAGAGATAACATGACTGCTTGGCGCAATGGTAGCGCGTTCGACTCTAGATCGAAAGGTTGGGCGT
TCGATCCGCTCAGTGGTCAAATTTTTTGTTTTTTAAGTAGTAATATAATACAATTTAATTCAAAATTACA
CGCAAAAATTTAATAAAGTAGTCCAAAATGCTAATCGTGTGAAAAAATGCCTTCTGGTAATGTATTTCTC
ACACGAAAATTTGTTGAAATTGGTTTTTGACACAAGCGAATGTTGCAATTATTTTCTTGATTTTTCTACA
AATTTGAAAATCAAATTTCACGACTGCAAGTATAACATTAAAAAACAATATACCCAAGCCCACAAAAAAA
CGTATTCTGAAAAATTGGTATCTAGATCTCGAGCTCGCGAAAGCTTGGCACTGGCCGTCGTTTTACAACG
TCGTGACTGGGAAAACCCTGGCGTTACCCAACTTAATCGCCTTGCAGCACATCCCCCTTTCGCCAGCTGG
CGTAATAGCGAAGAGGCCCGCACCGATCGCCCTTCCCAACAGTTGCGCAGCCTGAATGGCGAATGGCGCC
TGATGCGGTATTTTCTCCTTACGCATCTGTGCGGTATTTCACACCGCATATGGTGCACTCTCAGTACAAT
CTGCTCTGATGCCGCATAGTTAAGCCAGCCCCGACACCCGCCAACACCCGCTGACGCGCCCTGACGGGCT
TGTCTGCTCCCGGCATCCGCTTACAGACAAGCTGTGACCGTCTCCGGGAGCTGCATGTGTCAGAGGTTTT
CACCGTCATCACCGAAACGCGCGAGACGAAAGGGCCTCGTGATACGCCTATTTTTATAGGTTAATGTCAT
GATAATAATGGTTTCTTAGACGTCAGGTGGCACTTTTCGGGGAATGTGCGCGGAAACCCCTATTTGGTTA
TTTTTCTAAATACATTCAAATATGTATCCGCTCATGAGACAATAACCCTGATAAATGCTTCATAATATGG
AAAAAGGAAGAGTATGAGTATCCACATTTCGTGTCGCCCTATCCCCTTTTGGNGCATTTGGCCTTCCNGT
TTTGCTCCCCCAGAACCCCGGNGAAGTAAAANANGCNGAAAATCAGTTGGGNGCCCGAGGGGTTACTCNA
ACTGGATNNCACAGNGGGAAAATCCTGGNAGTTTCNCCCNNAAAACGTTTCNANGGGGAACCCTTTAANG
TTCGGCNGNGGGCCGGNATTTCCNAATTGGCCNGGAAAAACNCGNCCCNAANCATTTCCAAAGNCNGNTG
AANCCCCCCCNAAACCNTCNGGGGGGGCAAAAAAAATGNNGGCCCANCGGNGAACCGGGCCNTNNTNGAA
ANCGGGAAAANAACCCNTTTTCAGGGGAAATNNNCTTGGGNGAAAAAAACCAANGG
